Addgene plasmid #44698: GK Rab3A Q81L p201
Depositing lab: Geri Kreitzer. Depositing organization: Cornell University.
Backbone
  Vector backbone: pDONR 201
  Backbone manufacturer: Invitrogen
  Backbone size w/o insert (bp): 4470
  Vector type: Gateway Donor vector
Growth in bacteria
  Bacterial resistance: Kanamycin, 50 μg/mL
  Growth temperature: 37°C
  Growth strain: DH5alpha
  Copy number: Unknown
Gene/Insert
  Gene/Insert name: Rab3A
  Species: H. sapiens (human)
  Mutation: Q81L
  Entrez Gene: RAB3A
  Cloning method: Gateway Cloning
  Sequencing primers: 5′ pDONR201F
Terms and licenses: Academic/Nonprofit Terms; Industry Terms: Not Available to Industry
How to cite: GK Rab3A Q81L p201 was a gift from Geri Kreitzer (Addgene plasmid # 44698 ; http://n2t.net/addgene:44698 ; RRID:Addgene_44698)
