[The description below was written by a language model from this plasmid's Addgene catalogue record.]
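Description:
GK Rab3A Q81L p201 is a Gateway-format plasmid built on the Invitrogen pDONR 201 backbone (listed as 4470 bp without insert) and carrying the human RAB3A coding sequence with a Q81L point mutation. It is maintained in E. coli under kanamycin selection; the copy number is recorded as unknown. The catalogue classes it as a Gateway donor vector, but because the insert was introduced by Gateway cloning, the plasmid functions in practice as an entry clone. In such clones the gene of interest has replaced the donor vector's counter-selectable cassette and is normally flanked by attL recombination sites, although no feature table is provided here to confirm the exact site arrangement.

Rab3A is a small GTPase of the Rab family associated with regulated vesicle trafficking and exocytosis. Substitution of the conserved glutamine in the GTP-hydrolysis region with leucine is a classic change in Ras-superfamily proteins that impairs GTPase activity, and such mutants are generally used as GTP-locked, constitutively active forms. The record itself states only the mutation, not its functional interpretation. pDONR 201 has no promoter for expressing the insert in eukaryotic cells, and the record lists no promoter, epitope tag or reporter, so this plasmid is not itself an expression construct. Its typical role is as a sequence-verified shuttle from which the Rab3A Q81L open reading frame can be moved by LR recombination into Gateway destination vectors of choice, for example tagged or fluorescent-fusion mammalian expression vectors. The resulting constructs could serve studies comparing mutant and wild-type Rab function in membrane transport. The record does not state whether the insert retains a stop codon or is configured for N- or C-terminal fusions.
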