>Addgene plasmid #44698 | GK Rab3A Q81L p201 | addgene partial sequence | sequence record 63059 | pDONR201F 5'-TCGCGTTAACGCTAGCATGGATCTC-3'
ATGATTTTATTTTGACTGATAGTGACCTGTTCGTTGCAACAAATTGATGAGCAATGCTTTTTTATAATGC
CAACTTTGTACAAAAAAGCAGGCTTCATGGCATCCGCCACAGACTCGCGCTATGGGCAGAAGGAGTCCTC
GGATCAGAACTTCGACTACATGTTCAAGATTCTCATCATCGGCAACAGCAGCGTGGGCAAGACGTCCTTC
CTCTTCCGCTATGCTGACGACTCGTTCACGCCTGCCTTCGTCAGCACCGTGGGCATCGACTTCAAGGTCA
AGACCATCTATCGCAACGACAAGAGGATCAAGCTGCAGATCTGGGACACAGCAGGGTTAGAGCGGTACCG
GACCATCACCACCGCATACTACCGGGGCGCTATGGGCTTCATCCTCATGTATGACATCACCAACGAGGAA
TCCTTCAATGCAGTGCAGGACTGGTCCACCCAGATCAAGACCTACTCATGGGACAATGCCCAGGTGCTGC
TGGTAGGAAACAAGTGTGACATGGAGGATGAGCGGGTGGTGTCATCAGAACGTGGCCGGCAGCTAGCTGA
CCACCTTGGGTTCGAGTTCTTTGAGGCAAGCGCCAAGGACAACATTAACGTCAAGCAGACCTTTGAGCGC
CTGGTGGATGTCATCTGCGAGAAGATGTCCGAGTCGTTGGACACGGCGGACCCTGCGGTCACAGGCGCCA
AGCAGGGCCCACAGCTCAGTGACCAGCAGGTGCCACCGCACCAGGACTGCGCCTGCTGAGACCCAGCTTT
CTTGTACAAAGTTGGCATTATAAGAAAGCATTGCTTATCAATTTGTTGCAACGAACAGGTCACTATCAGT
CAAAATAAAATCATTATTTGCCATCCAGCTGCAGCTCTGGCCCGTGTCTCAAAATCTCTGATGTTACATT
GCACAAGA
